>Addgene plasmid #203919 | pMRMTK-clo1 | addgene full sequence | sequence record 409557 | Addgene NGS Result
CTAGACTTTGCTTCGCAAAGTCGTGACCGCCTACGGCGGCTGCGGCGCCCTACGGGCTTGCTCTCCGGGC
TTCGCCCTGCGCGGTCGCTGCGCTCCCTTGCCAGCCCGTGGATATGTGGACGATGGCCGCGAGCGGCCAC
CGGCTGGCTCGCTTCGCTCGGCCCGTGGACAACCCTGCTGGACAAGCTGATGGACAGGCTGCGCCTGCCC
ACGAGCTTGACCACAGGGATTGCCCACCGGCTACCCAGCCTTCGACCACATACCCACCGGCTCCAACTGC
GCGGCCTGCGGCCTTGCCCCATCAATTTTTTTAATTTTCTCTGGGGAAAAGCCTCCGGCCTGCGGCCTGC
GCGCTTCGCTTGCCGGTTGGACACCAAGTGGAAGGCGGGTCAAGGCTCGCGCAGCGACCGCGCAGCGGCT
TGGCCTTGACGCGCCTGGAACGACCCAAGCCTATGCGAGTGGGGGCAGTCGAAGGGCGAAGCCCGCCCGC
CTGCCCCGCAGGTCCCGAGCCTCACGGCGGCGAGTGCGGGGGTTCCAAGGGGGCAGCGCCACCTTGGGCA
AGGCCGAAGGCCGCGCAGTCGATCAACAAGCCCCGGAGGGGCCACTTTTTGCCGGAGGGGGAGCCGCGCC
GAAGGCGTGGGGGAACCCCGCAGGGGTGCCCTTCTTTGGGCACCAAAGAACTAGATATAGGGCGAAATGC
GAAAGACTTAAAAATCAACAACTTAAAAAAGGGGGGTACGCAACAGCTCATTGCGGCACCCCCCGCAATA
GCTCATTGCGTAGGTTAAAGAAAATCTGTAATTGACTGCCACTTTTACGCAACGCATAATTGTTGTCGCG
CTGCCGAAAAGTTGCAGCTGATTGCGCATGGTGCCGCAACCGTGCGGCACCCCTACCGCATGGAGATAAG
CATGGCCACGCAGTCCAGAGAAATCGGCATTCAAGCCAAGAACAAGCCCGGTCACTGGGTGCAAACGGAA
CGCAAAGCGCATGAGGCGTGGGCCGGGCTTATTGCGAGGAAACCCACGGCGGCAATGCTGCTGCATCACC
TCGTGGCGCAGATGGGCCACCAGAACGCCGTGGTGGTCAGCCAGAAGACACTTTCCAAGCTCATCGGACG
TTCTTTGCGGACGGTCCAATACGCAGTCAAGGACTTGGTGGCCGAGCGCTGGATCTCCGTCGTGAAGCTC
AACGGCCCCGGCACCGTGTCGGCCTACGTGGTCAATGACCGCGTGGCGTGGGGCCAGCCCCGCGACCAGT
TGCGCCTGTCGGTGTTCAGTGCCGCCGTGGTGGTTGATCACGACGACCAGGACGAATCGCTGTTGGGGCA
TGGCGACCTGCGCCGCATCCCGACCCTGTATCCGGGCGAGCAGCAACTACCGACCGGCCCCGGCGAGGAG
CCGCCCAGCCAGCCCGGCATTCCGGGCATGGAACCAGACCTGCCAGCCTTGACCGAAACGGAGGAATGGG
AACGGCGCGGGCAGCAGCGCCTGCCGATGCCCGATGAGCCGTGTTTTCTGGACGATGGCGAGCCGTTGGA
GCCGCCGACACGGGTCACGCTGCCGCGCCGGTAGCACTTGGGTTGCGCAGCAACCCGTAAGTGCGCTGTT
CCAGCAAATAAAACGAAAGGCTCAGTCGAAAGACTGGGCCTTTCGTTTTATCTGTTGTTTGTCGGTGAAC
GCTCTCTACTGAGACGAGACCTCACACTGGCTCACCTTCGGGTGGGCCTTTCTGCGTTTATACCTAGGAG
TCAAAATTACGCCCCGCCCTGCCACTCATCGCAGTACTGTTGTAATTCATTAAGCATTCTGCCGACATGG
AAGCCATCACAAACGGCATGATGAACCTGAATCGCCAGCGGCATCAGCACCTTGTCGCCTTGCGTATAAT
ATTTGCCCATGGTGAAAACGGGGGCGAAGAAGTTGTCCATATTGGCCACGTTTAAATCAAAACTGGTGAA
ACTCACCCAGGGATTGGCTGAGACGAAAAACATATTCTCAATAAACCCTTTAGGGAAATAGGCCAGGTTT
TCACCGTAACACGCCACATCTTGCGAATATATGTGTAGAAACTGCCGGAAATCGTCGTGGTATTCACTCC
AGAGCGATGAAAACGTTTCAGTTTGCTCATGGAAAACGGTGTAACAAGGGTGAACACTATCCCATATCAC
CAGCTCACCGTCTTTCATTGCCATACGGAATTCCGGATGAGCATTCATCAGGCGGGCAAGAATGTGAATA
AAGGCCGGATAAAACTTGTGCTTATTTTTCTTTACGGTCTTTAAAAAGGCCGTAATATCCAGCTGAACGG
TCTGGTTATAGGTACATTGAGCAACTGACTGAAATGCCTCAAAATGTTCTTTACGATGCCATTGGGATAT
ATCAACGGTGGTATATCCAGTGATTTTTTTCTCCATTTTAGCTTCCTTAGCTCCTGAAAATCTCGATAAC
TCAAAAAATACGCCCGGTAGTGATCTTATTTCATTATGGTGAAAGTTGGAACCTCTTACGTGCCGATCAG
GTCTCGAGCG
Features (pLannotate 1.2.2; 6 found; start..end, strand, type, name):
    133..911     +  rep_origin     pBBR1 oriV: replication origin of the broad-host-range plasmid pBBR1 from Bordetella bronchiseptica; requires the pBBR1 Rep protein for replication
    912..1574    +  CDS            pBBR1 Rep: replication protein for the broad-host-range plasmid pBBR1 from Bordetella bronchiseptica
   1615..1686    +  terminator     rrnB T1 terminator: transcription terminator T1 from the E. coli rrnB gene
   1709..1736    +  terminator     T7Te terminator: phage T7 early transcription terminator
   1757..2416    -  CDS            CmR: chloramphenicol acetyltransferase; cat; confers resistance to chloramphenicol
   2417..2519    -  promoter       cat promoter: promoter of the E. coli cat gene encoding chloramphenicol acetyltransferase
