[The description below was written by a language model from this plasmid's Addgene catalogue record and pLannotate feature annotations shown in this document.]
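Description:
pMRMTK-clo1 is a small (about 2.5 kb) cloning plasmid from a modular (MoClo-style) toolkit developed for engineering bacteria of the maize root microbiome. It consists essentially of two modules: a roughly 1.7 kb insert recorded as the "BHR1" broad-host-range origin of replication, and an approximately 0.8 kb chloramphenicol resistance cassette that the record lists as the backbone. The catalogue classes it as a plant expression vector, but nothing in the feature table is a plant expression element. The parts present are all bacterial replication and selection functions, consistent with its stated purpose as a cloning plasmid.

The annotation identifies the origin module as the pBBR1 replicon from Bordetella bronchiseptica (the catalogue entry gives the insert species as Escherichia). It comprises the pBBR1 oriV followed directly by the pBBR1 Rep coding sequence, whose protein is required for initiation at that origin, so together they form a self-contained replicon able to function in a wide range of Gram-negative hosts. Downstream of rep lie the rrnB T1 and T7Te transcription terminators, which insulate the replicon from the adjacent marker. The chloramphenicol acetyltransferase gene (CmR) sits on the opposite strand under its native cat promoter and provides selection. The plasmid is maintained at low copy in E. coli.

The origin insert is flanked by BsaI sites that are retained after cloning, which allows Golden Gate assembly. No promoter, reporter or cargo gene is recorded. The plasmid appears to serve as a minimal chloramphenicol-selectable, broad-host-range scaffold for building and propagating toolkit constructs intended for root-associated bacteria.
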