Addgene plasmid #203919: pMRMTK-clo1
Purpose: Cloning plasmid containing the BHR1 origin insert with a chloramphenicol resistance marker
Depositing lab: Nathan Crook. Depositing organization: North Carolina State University. Publication: Engineering the Maize Root Microbiome: A Rapid MoClo Toolkit and Identification of Potential Bacterial Chassis for Studying Plant-Microbe Interactions. van Schaik J, Li Z, Cheadle J, Crook N. ACS Synth Biol. 2023 Oct 20;12(10):3030-3040. doi: 10.1021/acssynbio.3c00371. Epub 2023 Sep 15. PubMed 37712562.
Backbone
  Vector backbone: Chloramphenicol Resistance gene
  Backbone manufacturer: Boca Scientific
  Backbone size w/o insert (bp): 837
  Total vector size (bp): 2530
  Vector type: Plant Expression
Growth in bacteria
  Bacterial resistance: Chloramphenicol, 25 μg/mL
  Growth temperature: 37°C
  Growth strain: DH5alpha
  Copy number: Low Copy
Gene/Insert
  Gene/Insert name: BHR1 Origin of Replication
  Species: Escherichia
  Insert size (bp): 1693
  Promoter: N/A
  Cloning method: Restriction Enzyme; 5′ cloning site BsaI (not destroyed); 3′ cloning site BsaI (not destroyed)
  Sequencing primers: 5′ GACCGAAACGGAGGAATGGGAACG; 3′ CCATCAGCTTGTCCAGCAGGGTTG
Terms and licenses: Academic/Nonprofit Terms; Industry Terms: Not Available to Industry
Depositor comments: Please visit https://www.biorxiv.org/content/10.1101/2023.06.05.543168v1 for bioRxiv preprint.
How to cite: pMRMTK-clo1 was a gift from Nathan Crook (Addgene plasmid # 203919 ; http://n2t.net/addgene:203919 ; RRID:Addgene_203919)
